>Addgene plasmid #101655 | Bongwoori-Pos6 | addgene full sequence | sequence record 194090 | Addgene NGS Result
GTTAGGGGCGGGATGGGCGGAGTTAGGGGCGGGACTATGGTTGCTGACTAATTGAGATGCATGCTTTGCA
TACTTCTGCCTGCTGGGGAGCCTGGGGACTTTCCACACCTGGTTGCTGACTAATTGAGATGCATGCTTTG
CATACTTCTGCCTGCTGGGGAGCCTGGGGACTTTCCACACCCTAACTGACACACATTCCACAGAATTAAT
TCGCGTTAAATTTTTGTTAAATCAGCTCATTTTTTAACCAATAGGCCGAAATCGGCAAAATCCCTTATAA
ATCAAAAGAATAGACCGAGATAGGGT
[37 nt withheld, positions 307-343]
AAAGAACGTGGACTCCAACGTCAAAGG
[49 nt withheld, positions 371-419]
T
[91 nt withheld, positions 421-511]
G
[124 nt withheld, positions 513-636]
GGGGATACCCCCTAGAGCCCCAGCTGGTTCTTTCCGCCTCAGAAGCCATAGAGCCCACCGCATCCCCAGC
ATGCCTGCTATTGTCTTCCCAATCCTCCCCCTTGCTGTCCTGCCCCACCCCACCCCCCAGAATAGAATGA
CACCTACTCAGACAATGCGATGCAATTTCCTCATTTTATTAGGAAAGGACAGTGGGAGTGGCACCTTCCA
GGGTCAAGGAAGGCACGGGGGAGGGGCAAACAACAGATGGCTGGCAACTAGAAGGCACAGTCGAGGCTGA
TCAGCGGGTTTAAACGGGCCCTCTAGACTCGAGTTCTAGATCATTTGTATAGTTCATCCATGCCATGTGT
AATCCCATCAGCTGTTACAAACTCAAGAAGGACCATGTGGTCTCTCTTTTCGTTGGGATCTTTCGAAAGA
GTAGAAGTTGTAAACAGGTAATGGTTGTCTGGTAAAAGGACGGGCCCATCGCCAATTGGAGTATTTTGTT
GATAATGGTCTGCTAGTTGAACGCCTCCATCTTCAATGTTGTGTCTAATTTTGAAGTTAGCTTTGATTCC
ATTCTTTTGTTTGTCTGCCATGATGTACACCTGGTGATCGTTATAGTTGTATTCCAATTTGTGTCCAAGA
ATGTTTCCATCTTCTTTAAAATCAATACCTTTTAACTCGATTCTATTAACAAGGGTATCACCTTCAAACT
TGACTTCAGCACGTGTCTTGTAGTTCCCGTCATCTTTGAAAAATATAGTTCTTTCCTGTACATAACCTTC
GGGCATGGCACTCTTGAAAAAGTCATGCCGTTTCATATGATCTGGGTATCTTGAAAAGCATTGAACACCA
TAAGTTAAAGTAGTGACAAGTGTTGGCCATGGAACAGGTAGTTTTCCAGTAGTGCAAATAAATTTAAGGG
TAAGTTTTCCGTATGTTGCATCACCTTCACCCTCTCCACTGACAGAAAATTTGTGCCCATTAACATCACC
ATCTAATTCAACAAGAATTGGGACAACTCCAGTGAAAAGTTCTTCTCCTTTACTCATAGGCCTCCCCATC
CTTCTGTGGGATCTAAATATTCTTGCTAAGATAACCACACGCAGCAATCTGGCCAACACAACCAACTGCC
CCAAACCATCGGCTCCTGTTTCGGTACCGTATTCATCTAACACAGTGTAAAATATCGTGACGACGAATGT
GACAACGATAATCAAACCATCAGCCACCTCCCAAGGGTTGGTGAAGAAAAGCTTGGGCCCGTAGGCAAAT
ATCCTTAATCCTAAATCCAGCATGAAATAACAAGAAAGAGCCAAGTCCATCCCGTCATAAAAGGATTGTG
AAGATTCACTTTTATCGATAAGACTGAGATCAATGATCATGAGGATGATGTCCAAGAAAATTAGGAAGAC
TCCAAAGACTCGCATCCCTAGATGATCAATCACTGCTCGAATGCGAAACTGGACGCGACCTACACCAGTA
GTAGGTATCTCCATTCTCCCATCGTCCACTCCATGTTCATTCTCGCCCCACCATAGACCTGAAATCTCGG
GTATATCTATTCGTTCCTCCTGTCTTGTCTCTGGTTTTTCACTCGGTCCTTGGTCTACATCATTCCAATG
AACTTTCTTTACCGATTCACTTTTTCTTGGCGCAGCTTTCGGCGGAGCAGTGACGTCACCATTTATCGTG
ACGTCAACGACGTTCCGCATGACTGCACCGTCAACGCCAACTAAATCAGCTGGAGGACTAAAATCTGAAC
CGTCGAATCCCTCCATGGTGCTAGCCAGCTTGGGTCTCCCTATAGTGAGTCGTATTAATTTCGATAAGCC
AGTAAGCAGTGGGTTCTCTAGTTAGCCAGAGAGCTCTGCTTATATAGACCTCCCACCGTACACGCCTACC
GCCCATTTGCGTCAATGGGGCGGAGTTGTTACGACATTTTGGAAAGTCCCGTTGATTTTGGTGCCAAAAC
AAACTCCCATTGACGTCAATGGGGTGGAGACTTGGAAATCCCCGTGAGTCAAACCGCTATCCACGCCCAT
TGATGTACTGCCAAAACCGCATCACCATGGTAATAGCGATGACTAATACGTAGATGTACTGCCAAGTAGG
AAAGTCCCATAAGGTCATGTACTGGGCATAATGCCAGGCGGGCCATTTACCGTCATTGACGTCAATAGGG
GGCGTACTTGGCATATGATACACTTGATGTACTGCCAAGTGGGCAGTTTACCGTAAATACTCCACCCATT
GACGTCAATGGAAAGTCCCTATTGGCGTTACTATGGGAACATACGTCATTATTGACGTCAATGGGCGGGG
GTCGTTGGGCGGTCAGCCAGGCGGGCCATTTACCGTAAGTTATGTAACGCGGAACTCCATATATGGGCTA
TGAACTAATGACCCCGTAATTGATTACTATTAATAACTAGTCAATAATCAATGTCAACGCGTATATCTGG
CCCGTACATCGCGAAGCAGCGCAAAACGCCTAACCCTAAGCAGATTCTTCATGCAATTGTCGGTCAAGCC
TTGCCTTGTTGTAGCTTAAATTTTGCTCGCGCACTACTCAGCGACCTCCAACACACAAGCAGGGAGCAGA
TACTGGCTTAACTATGCGGCATCAGAGCAGATTGTACTGAGAGTGCACCATAGGGGATCGGGAGATCTCC
CGATCCGTCGACGTCAGGTGGCACTTTTCGGGGAAATGTGCGCGGAACCCCTATTTGTTTATTTTTCTAA
ATACATTCAAATATGTATCCGCTCATGAGACAATAACCCTGATAAATGCTTCAATAATATTGAAAAAGGA
AGAGTATGAGTATTCAACATTTCCGTGTCGCCCTTATTCCCTTTTTTGCGGCATTTTGCCTTCCTGTTTT
TGCTCACCCAGAAACGCTGGTGAAAGTAAAAGATGCTGAAGATCAGTTGGGTGCACGAGTGGGTTACATC
GAACTGGATCTCAACAGCGGTAAGATCCTTGAGAGTTTTCGCCCCGAAGAACGTTTTCCAATGATGAGCA
CTTTTAAAGTTCTGCTATGTGGCGCGGTATTATCCCGTATTGACGCCGGGCAAGAGCAACTCGGTCGCCG
CATACACTATTCTCAGAATGACTTGGTTGAGTACTCACCAGTCACAGAAAAGCATCTTACGGATGGCATG
ACAGTAAGAGAATTATGCAGTGCTGCCATAACCATGAGTGATAACACTGCGGCCAACTTACTTCTGACAA
CGATCGGAGGACCGAAGGAGCTAACCGCTTTTTTGCACAACATGGGGGATCATGTAACTCGCCTTGATCG
TTGGGAACCGGAGCTGAATGAAGCCATACCAAACGACGAGCGTGACACCACGATGCCTGTAGCAATGGCA
ACAACGTTGCGCAAACTATTAACTGGCGAACTACTTACTCTAGCTTCCCGGCAACAATTAATAGACTGGA
TGGAGGCGGATAAAGTTGCAGGACCACTTCTGCGCTCGGCCCTTCCGGCTGGCTGGTTTATTGCTGATAA
ATCTGGAGCCGGTGAGCGTGGGTCTCGCGGTATCATTGCAGCACTGGGGCCAGATGGTAAGCCCTCCCGT
ATCGTAGTTATCTACACGACGGGGAGTCAGGCAACTATGGATGAACGAAATAGACAGATCGCTGAGATAG
GTGCCTCACTGATTAAGCATTGGTAACTGTCAGACCAAGTTTACTCATATATACTTTAGATTGATTTAAA
ACTTCATTTTTAATTTAAAAGGATCTAGGTGAAGATCCTTTTTGATAATCTCATGACCAAAATCCCTTAA
CGTGAGTTTTCGTTCCACTGAGCGTCAGACCCCGTAGAAAAGATCAAAGGATCTTCTTGAGATCCTTTTT
TTCTGCGCGTAATCTGCTGCTTGCAAACAAAAAAACCACCGCTACCAGCGGTGGTTTGTTTGCCGGATCA
AGAGCTACCAACTCTTTTTCCGAAGGTAACTGGCTTCAGCAGAGCGCAGATACCAAATACTGTTCTTCTA
GTGTAGCCGTAGTTAGGCCACCACTTCAAGAACTCTGTAGCACCGCCTACATACCTCGCTCTGCTAATCC
TGTTACCAGTGGCTGCTGCCAGTGGCGATAAGTCGTGTCTTACCGGGTTGGACTCAAGACGATAGTTACC
GGATAAGGCGCAGCGGTCGGGCTGAACGGGGGGTTCGTGCACACAGCCCAGCTTGGAGCGAACGACCTAC
ACCGAACTGAGATACCTACAGCGTGAGCTATGAGAAAGCGCCACGCTTCCCGAAGGGAGAAAGGCGGACA
GGTATCCGGTAAGCGGCAGGGTCGGAACAGGAGAGCGCACGAGGGAGCTTCCAGGGGGAAACGCCTGGTA
TCTTTATAGTCCTGTCGGGTTTCGCCACCTCTGACTTGAGCGTCGATTTTTGTGATGCTCGTCAGGGGGG
CGGAGCCTATGGAAAAACGCCAGCAACGCGGCCTTTTTACGGTTCCTGGCCTTTTGCTGGCCTTTTGCTC
ACATGTTCTTTCCTGCGTTATCCCCTGATTCTGTGGATAACCGTATTACCGCCTTTGAGTGAGCTGATAC
CGCTCGCCGCAGCCGAACGACCGAGCGCAGCGAGTCAGTGAGCGAGGAAGCGGAAGAGCGCCCAATACGC
AAACCGCCTCTCCCCGCGCGTTGGCCGATTCATTAATGCAGCTGGCACGACAGGTTTCCCGACTGGAAAG
CGGGCAGTGAGCGCAACGCAATTAATGTGAGTTAGCTCACTCATTAGGCACCCCAGGCTTTACACTTTAT
GCTTCCGGCTCGTATGTTGTGTGGAATTGTGAGCGGATAACAATTTCACACAGGAAACAGCTATGACCAT
GATTACGCCAAGCTCTAGCTAGAGGTCGACGGTATACAGACATGATAAGATACATTGATGAGTTTGGACA
AACCACAACTAGAATGCAGTGAAAAAAATGCTTTATTTGTGAAATTTGTGATGCTATTGCTTTATTTGTA
ACCATTATAAGCTGCAATAAACAAGTTGGGGTGGGCGAAGAACTCCAGCATGAGATCCCCGCGCTGGAGG
ATCATCCAGCCGGCGTCCCGGAAAACGATTCCGAAGCCCAACCTTTCATAGAAGGCGGCGGTGGAATCGA
AATCTCGTAGCACGTGCTATTCCTTTGCCCTCGGACGAGTGCTGGGGCGTCGGTTTCCACTATCGGCGAG
TACTTCTACACAGCCATCGGTCCAGACGGCCGCGCTTCTGCGGGCGATTTGTGTACGCCCGACAGTCCCG
GCTCCGGATCGGACGATTGCGTCGCATCGACCCTGCGCCCAAGCTGCATCATCGAAATTGCCGTCAACCA
AGCTCTGATAGAGTTGGTCAAGACCAATGCGGAGCATATACGCCCGGAGCCGCGGCGATCCTGCAAGCTC
CGGATGCCTCCGCTCGAAGTAGCGCGTCTGCTGCTCCATACAAGCCAACCACGGCCTCCAGAAGAAGATG
TTGGCGACCTCGTATTGGGAATCCCCGAACATCGCCTCGCTCCAGTCAATGACCGCTGTTATGCGGCCAT
TGTCCGTCAGGACATTGTTGGAGCCGAAATCCGCGTGCACGAGGTGCCGGACTTCGGGGCAGTCCTCGGC
CCAAAGCATCAGCTCATCGAGAGCCTGCGCGACGGACGCACTGACGGTGTCGTCCATCACAGTTTGCCAG
TGATACACATGGGGATCAGCAATCGCGCATATGAAATCACGCCATGTAGTGTATTGACCGATTCCTTGCG
GTCCGAATGGGCCGAACCCGCTCGTCTGGCTAAGATCGGCCGCAGCGATCGCATCCATGGCCTCCGCGAC
CGGCTGCAGAACAGCGGGCAGTTCGGTTTCAGGCAGGTCTTGCAACGTGACACCCTGTGCACGGCGGGAG
ATGCAATAGGTCAGGCTCTCGCTGAATTCCCCAATGTCAAGCACTTCCGGAATCGGGAGCGCGGCCGATG
CAAAGTGCCGATAAACATAACGATCTTTGTAGAAACCATCGGCGCAGCTATTTACCCGCAGGACATATCC
ACGCCCTCCTACATCGAAGCTGAAAGCACGAGATTCTTCGCCCTCCGAGAGCTGCATCAGGTCGGAGACG
CTGTCGAACTTTTCGATCAGAAACTTCTCGACAGACGTCGCGGTGAGTTCAGGCTTTTTCATCACGTGCT
GATCAGATCCGAAAATGGATATACAAGCTCCCGGGAGCTTTTTGCAAAAGCCTAGGCCTCCAAAAAAGCC
TCCTCACTACTTCTGGAATAGCTCAGAGGCAGAGGCGGCCTCGGCCTCTGCATAAATAAAAAAAATTAGT
CAGCCATGGGGCGGAGAATGGGCGGAACTGGGCGGA
Features (pLannotate 1.2.2; 20 found; start..end, strand, type, name):
    208..636     -  rep_origin     f1 ori (sequence partly withheld): f1 bacteriophage origin of replication; arrow indicates direction of (+) strand synthesis
    657..678     -  promoter       SV40 promoter (fragment): SV40 enhancer and early promoter
    682..906     -  polyA_signal   bGH poly(A) signal: bovine growth hormone polyadenylation signal
    959..1673    -  CDS            superecliptic pHluorin (fragment): pH-sensitive mutant of green fluorescent protein (Ng et al., 2002) excited strongly by blue light at neutral pH but minimally fluorescent at acidic pH
   2425..2443    -  promoter       T7 promoter: promoter for bacteriophage T7 RNA polymerase
   2459..2492    -  LTR            5' LTR (truncated) (fragment): truncated 5' long terminal repeat (LTR) from HIV-1
   2488..2691    -  promoter       CMV promoter: human cytomegalovirus (CMV) immediate early promoter
   2692..3071    -  enhancer       CMV enhancer: human cytomegalovirus immediate early enhancer
   3226..3278    +  misc_feature   bom (fragment): basis of mobility region from pBR322
   3337..3441    +  promoter       AmpR promoter: bla
   3442..4302    +  CDS            AmpR: β-lactamase; bla; confers resistance to ampicillin, carbenicillin, and related antibiotics
   4473..5061    +  rep_origin     ori: high-copy-number ColE1/pMB1/pBR322/pUC origin of replication
   5244..5336    +  CDS            lacI (fragment): lac repressor; lacI; The lac repressor binds to the lac operator to inhibit transcription in E. coli. This inhibition can be relieved by adding lactose or isopropyl-β-D-thiogalactopyranoside (IPTG).
   5349..5370    +  protein_bind   CAP binding site: CAP binding activates transcription in the presence of cAMP. E. coli catabolite activator protein
   5385..5415    +  promoter       lac promoter: promoter for the E. coli lac operon
   5423..5439    +  protein_bind   lac operator: The lac repressor binds to the lac operator to inhibit transcription in E. coli. This inhibition can be relieved by adding lactose or isopropyl-β-D-thiogalactopyranoside (IPTG). lac repressor encoded by lacI
   5512..5633    -  polyA_signal   SV40 poly(A) signal: SV40 polyadenylation signal
   5628..5753    -  CDS            ble (fragment): BLE_KLEPN - Experimental evidence at protein level: Swiss-Prot protein existence level 1. Binding protein with a strong affinity to the bleomycin family of antibiotics. Binds to CL990; an antimitotic-antibiotic compound. From Klebsiella pneumoniae.
   5763..6788    -  CDS            HygR: aminoglycoside phosphotransferase from E. coli; aph(4)-Ia; confers resistance to hygromycin
   6837..194     -  promoter       SV40 promoter (across the origin): SV40 enhancer and early promoter
