[The description below was written by a language model from this plasmid's Addgene catalogue record and pLannotate feature annotations shown in this document.]
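Description:
Bongwoori-Pos6 is a mammalian expression plasmid built on a pcDNA3.1 backbone with a hygromycin marker, carrying a variant of the Bongwoori genetically encoded voltage indicator. According to the record, this version has the linker length and composition of the CC1-Pos6 construct and uses super ecliptic pHluorin bearing the A227D substitution as its fluorescent reporter. The roughly 1.4 kb insert sits between retained NheI and XhoI sites. In the annotated 6,972 nt sequence, it lies downstream of the CMV enhancer and immediate early promoter and a T7 promoter, and is terminated by the bovine growth hormone polyadenylation signal. The feature table only annotates the pHluorin portion at the 3′ end of the open reading frame. The upstream part of the insert, which would hold the voltage-sensing component and the modified linker, is not annotated and its origin is not stated in the record.

For propagation in E. coli the plasmid has a high-copy ColE1/pUC-type origin and the β-lactamase gene with its own promoter, conferring ampicillin resistance. An f1 origin is also present. Selection in mammalian cells is provided by a hygromycin phosphotransferase cassette driven by the SV40 enhancer/early promoter and ended by the SV40 poly(A) signal. Short hits to ble, lacI, an HIV-1 LTR and lac regulatory elements are small fragments or backbone remnants rather than functional payload parts. The associated work concerns improving a voltage indicator by altering its cytoplasmic charge composition, so the construct is suited to transient or stable expression in mammalian cells for optical reporting of membrane potential changes and for comparison with other linker variants.
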