Addgene plasmid #101655: Bongwoori-Pos6
Purpose: Bongwoori with the CC1-Pos6 linker length and composition.(* super ecliptic pHluorin A227D)
Depositing lab: Bradley Baker. Depositing organization: Korea Institute of Science and Technology. Publication: Improving a genetically encoded voltage indicator by modifying the cytoplasmic charge composition. Lee S, Geiller T, Jung A, Nakajima R, Song YK, Baker BJ. Sci Rep. 2017 Aug 15;7(1):8286. doi: 10.1038/s41598-017-08731-2. PubMed 28811673.
Backbone
  Vector backbone: pcDNA3.1
  Backbone size w/o insert (bp): 5400
  Vector type: Mammalian Expression
  Selectable markers: Hygromycin
Growth in bacteria
  Bacterial resistance: Ampicillin, 100 μg/mL
  Growth temperature: 37°C
  Growth strain: DH5alpha
  Copy number: High Copy
Gene/Insert
  Gene/Insert name: Bongwoori-Pos6
  Insert size (bp): 1446
  Cloning method: Restriction Enzyme; 5′ cloning site Nhe1 (not destroyed); 3′ cloning site Xho1 (not destroyed)
  Sequencing primers: 5′ CMV-forward; 3′ BGH-R or custom
Terms and licenses: Academic/Nonprofit Terms; Industry Terms: Not Available to Industry
How to cite: Bongwoori-Pos6 was a gift from Bradley Baker (Addgene plasmid # 101655 ; http://n2t.net/addgene:101655 ; RRID:Addgene_101655)
